Addgene plasmid #42458: PIK3C3A
Purpose: Bacterial expression for structure determination; may not be full ORF
Depositing lab: Nicola Burgess-Brown. Depositing organization: University of Oxford.
Backbone
  Vector backbone: pNIC28-Bsa4
  Backbone manufacturer: SGC
  Vector type: Bacterial Expression
Growth in bacteria
  Bacterial resistance: Kanamycin, 50 μg/mL
  Growth temperature: 37°C
  Growth strain: Mach1 ;
  Copy number: High Copy
Gene/Insert
  Gene/Insert name: PIK3C3A (alt names: PIK3C3; gi|31657191; PDB:3LS8)
  Species: H. sapiens (human)
  Insert size (bp): 1936
  Mutation: See Comments
  Entrez Gene: PIK3C3 (a.k.a. VPS34, Vps34, hVps34)
  Tag / fusion protein: His6-TEV (N terminal on insert)
  Cloning method: Ligation Independent Cloning
  Sequencing primers: 5′ T7; 3′ T7-term
Terms and licenses: Academic/Nonprofit Terms; Industry Terms: Not Available to Industry
Depositor comments: http://www.thesgc.org/structures/3LS8/ Use BL21(DE3)-R3-pRARE2 strain for expression.
How to cite: PIK3C3A was a gift from Nicola Burgess-Brown (Addgene plasmid # 42458 ; http://n2t.net/addgene:42458 ; RRID:Addgene_42458)
