[The description below was written by a language model from this plasmid's Addgene catalogue record.]
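Description:
PIK3C3A is a bacterial expression plasmid built on the pNIC28-Bsa4 backbone from the SGC, designed to produce recombinant human PIK3C3 (also known as VPS34 or hVps34), the class III phosphoinositide 3-kinase, for structural biology. It is maintained as a high-copy plasmid in E. coli under kanamycin selection. The record does not list the origin of replication or provide a feature table, so the backbone elements cannot be described in detail here. The listed sequencing primers, T7 and T7-term, indicate that the insert lies between a T7 promoter and a T7 terminator. That arrangement fits the depositor's note recommending a BL21(DE3)-derived expression strain, which supplies T7 RNA polymerase, carrying a rare-codon supplementation plasmid.

The insert is about 1.9 kb of human PIK3C3 coding sequence, introduced by ligation-independent cloning. The record cautions that it may not be the full open reading frame, which is usual for constructs whose boundaries were chosen to give a soluble, crystallisable fragment. The exact residue limits are not stated. The mutation field only points to the depositor comments, which give no specific sequence changes. The protein carries an N-terminal hexahistidine tag followed by a TEV protease recognition site, allowing immobilised-metal affinity purification and later removal of the tag by TEV cleavage. The construct is associated with a deposited crystal structure (PDB 3LS8), and its intended use is overexpression and purification of the PIK3C3 fragment for structure determination and related biochemical or biophysical work.
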