>Addgene plasmid #42458 | PIK3C3A | depositor partial sequence | sequence record 57290 | PIK3C3A sequence 1936 bps
CATATGCACCATCATCATCATCATTCTTCTGGTGTAGATCTGGGTACCGAGAACCTGTACTTCCAATCCA
TGAGCAAACACCACAAGCTTGCCCGGAGTTTAAGAAGTGGACCTTCTGACCACGATCTGAAACCCAATGC
TGCCACGAGAGATCAGTTAAATATTATTGTGAGTTATCCACCAACCAAGCAACTTACATATGAAGAACAA
GATCTTGTTTGGAAGTTTAGATATTATCTTACGAATCAAGAAAAAGCCTTGACAAAATTCTTGAAATGTG
TTAATTGGGATCTACCTCAAGAGGCCAAACAGGCCTTGGAACTTCTGGGAAAATGGAAGCCGATGGATGT
AGAGGACTCCTTGGAGCTGTTATCCTCTCATTACACCAACCCAACTGTGAGGCGTTATGCTGTTGCCCGG
TTGCGACAGGCCGATGATGAGGATTTGTTGATGTACCTATTACAATTGGTCCAGGCTCTCAAATATGAAA
ATTTTGATGATATAAAGAATGGATTGGAACCTACCAAGAAGGATAGTCAGAGTTCAGTGTCAGAAAATGT
GTCAAATTCTGGAATAAATTCTGCAGAAATAGATAGCTCCCAAATTATAACCAGCCCCCTTCCTTCAGTC
TCTTCACCTCCTCCTGCATCAAAAACAAAAGAAGTTCCAGATGGCGAAAATCTGGAACAAGATCTCTGTA
CCTTCTTGATATCGAGAGCCTGCAAAAACTCAACACTGGCTAATTATTTATACTGGTATGTGATAGTGGA
ATGTGAAGATCAAGATACTCAGCAGAGAGATCCAAAGACCCATGAGATGTACTTGAACGTAATGAGAAGA
TTCAGCCAAGCATTGTTGAAGGGTGATAAGTCTGTCAGAGTTATGCGTTCTTTGCTGGCTGCACAACAGA
CATTTGTAGATCGGTTGGTGCATCTAATGAAGGCAGTACAACGCGAAAGTGGAAATCGTAAGAAAAAGAA
TGAGAGACTACAGGCATTGCTTGGAGATAATGAAAAGATGAATTTGTCAGATGTGGAACTTATCCCGTTG
CCTTTAGAACCCCAAGTGAAAATTAGAGGAATAATTCCGGAAACAGCTACACTGTTTAAAAGTGCCCTTA
TGCCTGCACAGTTGTTTTTTAAGACGGAAGATGGAGGCAAATATCCAGTTATATTTAAGCATGGAGATGA
TTTACGTCAAGATCAACTTATTCTTCAAATCATTTCACTCATGGACAAGCTGTTACGGAAAGAAAATCTG
GACTTGAAATTGACACCTTATAAGGTGTTAGCCACCAGTACAAAACATGGCTTCATGCAGTTTATCCAGT
CAGTTCCTGTGGCTGAAGTTCTTGATACAGAGGGAAGCATTCAGAACTTTTTTAGAAAATATGCACCAAG
TGAGAATGGGCCAAATGGGATTAGTGCTGAGGTCATGGACACTTACGTTAAAAGCTGTGCTGGATATTGC
GTGATCACCTATATACTTGGAGTTGGAGACAGGCACCTGGATAACCTTTTGCTAACAAAAACAGGCAAAC
TCTTCCACATAGACTTTGGATATATTTTGGGTCGGGATCCAAAGCCTCTTCCTCCACCAATGAAGCTGAA
TAAAGAAATGGTAGAAGGAATGGGGGGCACACAGAGTGAGCAGTACCAAGAGTTCCGTAAACAGTGTTAC
ACGGCTTTCCTCCACCTGCGAAGGTATTCTAATCTGATTTTGAACTTGTTTTCCTTGATGGTTGATGCAA
ACATTCCAGATATTGCACTTGAACCAGATAAAACTGTGAAAAAGGTTCAGGATAAATTCCGCTTAGACCT
GTCGGATGAAGAGGCTGTGCATTACATGCAGAGTCTGATTGATGAGAGTGTCCATGCTCTTTTTGCTGCA
GTGGTGGAACAGATTCACTGACAGTAAAGGTGGATACGGATCCGAA
