>Addgene plasmid #42458 | PIK3C3A | addgene partial sequence | sequence record 60094 | T7 5'-TAATACGACTCACTATAGGG-3'
ATTCCCCTCTAGAAATAATTTTGTTTAACTTTAAGAAGGAGATATACATATGCACCATCATCATCATCAT
TCTTCTGGTGTAGATCTGGGTACCGAGAACCTGTACTTCCAATCCATGAGCAAACACCACAAGCTTGCCC
GGAGTTTAAGAAGTGGACCTTCTGACCACGATCTGAAACCCAATGCTGCCACGAGAGATCAGTTAAATAT
TATTGTGAGTTATCCACCAACCAAGCAACTTACATATGAAGAACAAGATCTTGTTTGGAAGTTTAGATAT
TATCTTACGAATCAAGAAAAAGCCTTGACAAAATTCTTGAAATGTGTTAATTGGGATCTACCTCAAGAGG
CCAAACAGGCCTTGGAACTTCTGGGAAAATGGAAGCCGATGGATGTAGAGGACTCCTTGGAGCTGTTATC
CTCTCATTACACCAACCCAACTGTGAGGCGTTATGCTGTTGCCCGGTTGCGACAGGCCGATGATGAGGAT
TTGTTGATGTACCTATTACAATTGGTCCAGGCTCTCAAATATGAAAATTTTGATGATATAAAGAATGGAT
TGGAACCTACCAAGAAGGATAGTCAGAGTTCAGTGTCAGAAAATGTGTCAAATTCTGGAATAAATTCTGC
AGAAATAGATAGCTCCCAAATTATAACCAGCCCCCTTCCTTCAGTCTCTTCACCTCCTCCTGCATCAAAA
ACAAAAGAAGTTCCAGATGGCGAAAATCTGGAACAAGATCTCTGTACCTTCTTGATATCGAGAGCCTGCA
AAAACTCAACACTGGCTAATTATTTATACTGGTATGTGATAGTGGAATGTGAAGATCAAGATACTCAGCA
GAGAGATCCAAAGACCCATGAGATGTACTTGAACGTAATGAGAAGATTCAGCCAAGCATTGTTGAAGGGT
GATAAGTCTGTCAGAGTTATGCG
